>Addgene plasmid #195396 | FLAG-deltaP1P2P3P4-PTPN22 | addgene full sequence | sequence record 386196 | Addgene NGS Result
ATGCATTAGTTATTAATAGTAATCAATTACGGGGTCATTAGTTCATAGCCCATATATGGAGTTCCGCGTT
ACATAACTTACGGTAAATGGCCCGCCTGGCTGACCGCCCAACGACCCCCGCCCATTGACGTCAATAATGA
CGTATGTTCCCATAGTAACGCCAATAGGGACTTTCCATTGACGTCAATGGGTGGAGTATTTACGGTAAAC
TGCCCACTTGGCAGTACATCAAGTGTATCATATGCCAAGTACGCCCCCTATTGACGTCAATGACGGTAAA
TGGCCCGCCTGGCATTATGCCCAGTACATGACCTTATGGGACTTTCCTACTTGGCAGTACATCTACGTAT
TAGTCATCGCTATTACCATGGTGATGCGGTTTTGGCAGTACATCAATGGGCGTGGATAGCGGTTTGACTC
ACGGGGATTTCCAAGTCTCCACCCCATTGACGTCAATGGGAGTTTGTTTTGGCACCAAAATCAACGGGAC
TTTCCAAAATGTCGTAACAACTCCGCCCCATTGACGCAAATGGGCGGTAGGCGTGTACGGTGGGAGGTCT
ATATAAGCAGAGCTGGTTTAGTGAACCGTCAGATCCGCTAGCGATTACGCCAAGCTCGAAATTAACCCTC
ACTAAAGGGAACAAAAGCTGGAGCTCCACCGCGGTGGCGGCCGCCACCATGGATTACAAGGATGACGACG
ATAAGAGCCCGGGCGGA
[903 nt withheld, positions 718-1620]
CATTCTGGAACAGAGAGTCAAGCAAAGCATTGTATTCCTGAGAAAAATCACACTCTCCAAGCAGACTCTT
ATTCTCCTAATTTACCAAAAAGTACCACAAAAGCAGCAAAAATGATGAACCAACAAAGGACAAAAATGGA
AATCAAAGAATCTTCTTCCTTTGACTTTAGGACTTCTGAAATAAGTGCAAAAGAAGAGCTAGTTTTGCAC
CCTGCTAAATCAAGCACTTCTTTTGACTTTCTGGAGCTAAATTACAGTTTTGACAAAAATGCTGACACAA
CCATGAAATGGCAGACAAAGGCATTTCCAATAGTTGGGGAGCCTCTTCAGAAGCATCAAAGTTTGGATTT
GGGCTCTCTTTTGTTTGAGGGATGTTCTAATTCTAAACCTGTAAATGCAGCAGGAAGATATTTTAATTCA
AAGGTGCCAATAACACGGACCAAATCAACTCCTTTTGAATTGATACAGCAGAGAGAAACCAAGGAGGTGG
ACAGCAAGGAAAACTTTTCTTATTTGGAATCTCAACCACATGATTCTTGTTTTGTAGAGATGCAGGCTCA
AAAAGTAATGCATGTTTCTTCAGCAGAACTGAATTATTCACTGCCATATGACTCTAAACACCAAATACGT
AATGCCTCTAATGTAAAGCACCATGACTCTAGTGCTCTTGGTGTATATTCTTACATACCTTTAGTGGAAA
ATCCTTATTTTTCATCATGGCCTCCAAGTGGTACCAGTTCTAAGATGTCTCTTGATTTACCTGAGAAGCA
AGATGGAACTGTTTTTCCTTCTTCTCTGTTGCCAACATCCTCTACATCCCTCTTCTCTTATTACAATTCA
CATGATTCTTTATCACTGAATTCTCCAACCAATATTTCCTCACTATTGAACCAGGAGTCAGCTGTACTAG
CAACTGCTCCAAGGATAGATGATGAAATCGAATCATTTATTGTGGTTGAGGAAGCTGGAGAATTCTCACC
AAATGTTCCCAAATCCTTATCCTCAGCTGTGAAGGTAAAAATTGGAACATCACTGGAATGGGGTGGAACA
TCTGAACCAAAGAAATTTGATGACTCTGTGATACTTAGACCAAGCAAGAGTGTAAAACTCCGAAGTCCTA
AATCAGAACTACATCAAGATCGTTCTTCTACTCTAGAGTCCTTCTTTCTTGCCGATGAAGATTGTATGCA
GGCCCAATCTATAGAAACATATTCTACTAGCTATCCTGACACCATGGAAAATTCAACATCTTCAAAACAG
ACACTGAAGACTCCTGGAAAAAGTTTCACAAGGAGTAAGAGTTTGAAAATTTTGCGAAACATGAAAAAGA
GTATCTGTAATTCTTGCGCAGAATCTGTTCAGTCAAATAACTCCAGCTCATTTCTGAATTTTGGTTTTGC
AAACCGTTTTTCAAAAACTTGGAATATTTAATAAAACTCCAGATTTATAATAATATGGGCTGCAAGTACA
CCTCGAGGGGGGGCCCGGTACCTTAATTAATTAAGGTACCAGGTAAGTGTACCCAATTCGCCCTATAGTG
AGTCGTATTACAATTCACTCGATCGCCCTTCCCAACAGTTGCGCAGCCTGAATGGCGAATGGAGATCCAA
TTTTTAAGTGTATAATGTGTTAAACTACTGATTCTAATTGTTTGTGTATTTTAGATTCACAGTCCCAAGG
CTCATTTCAGGCCCCTCAGTCCTCACAGTCTGTTCATGATCATAATCAGCCATACCACATTTGTAGAGGT
TTTACTTGCTTTAAAAAACCTCCCACACCTCCCCCTGAACCTGAAACATAAAATGAATGCAATTGTTGTT
GTTAACTTGTTTATTGCAGCTTATAATGGTTACAAATAAAGCAATAGCATCACAAATTTCACAAATAAAG
CATTTTTTTCACTGCATTCTAGTTGTGGTTTGTCCAAACTCATCAATGTATCTTAACGCGTAAATTGTAA
GCGTTAATATTTTGTTAAAATTCGCGTTAAATTTTTGTTAAATCAGCTCATTTTTTAACCAATAGGCCGA
AATCGGCAAAATCCCTTATAAATCAAAAGAATAGACCGAGATAGGGT
[37 nt withheld, positions 3698-3734]
AAAGAACGTGGACTCCAACGTCAAAGG
[49 nt withheld, positions 3762-3810]
T
[91 nt withheld, positions 3812-3902]
G
[124 nt withheld, positions 3904-4027]
CAGGTGGCACTTTTCGGGGAAATGTGCGCGGAACCCCTATTTGTTTATTTTTCTAAATACATTCAAATAT
GTATCCGCTCATGAGACAATAACCCTGATAAATGCTTCAATAATATTGAAAAAGGAAGAATCCTGAGGCG
GAAAGAACCAGCTGTGGAATGTGTGTCAGTTAGGGTGTGGAAAGTCCCCAGGCTCCCCAGCAGGCAGAAG
TATGCAAAGCATGCATCTCAATTAGTCAGCAACCAGGTGTGGAAAGTCCCCAGGCTCCCCAGCAGGCAGA
AGTATGCAAAGCATGCATCTCAATTAGTCAGCAACCATAGTCCCGCCCCTAACTCCGCCCATCCCGCCCC
TAACTCCGCCCAGTTCCGCCCATTCTCCGCCCCATGGCTGACTAATTTTTTTTATTTATGCAGAGGCCGA
GGCCGCCTCGGCCTCTGAGCTATTCCAGAAGTAGTGAGGAGGCTTTTTTGGAGGCCTAGGCTTTTGCAAA
GATCGATCAAGAGACAGGATGAGGATCGTTTCGCATGATTGAACAAGATGGATTGCACGCAGGTTCTCCG
GCCGCTTGGGTGGAGAGGCTATTCGGCTATGACTGGGCACAACAGACAATCGGCTGCTCTGATGCCGCCG
TGTTCCGGCTGTCAGCGCAGGGGCGCCCGGTTCTTTTTGTCAAGACCGACCTGTCCGGTGCCCTGAATGA
ACTGCAAGACGAGGCAGCGCGGCTATCGTGGCTGGCCACGACGGGCGTTCCTTGCGCAGCTGTGCTCGAC
GTTGTCACTGAAGCGGGAAGGGACTGGCTGCTATTGGGCGAAGTGCCGGGGCAGGATCTCCTGTCATCTC
ACCTTGCTCCTGCCGAGAAAGTATCCATCATGGCTGATGCAATGCGGCGGCTGCATACGCTTGATCCGGC
TACCTGCCCATTCGACCACCAAGCGAAACATCGCATCGAGCGAGCACGTACTCGGATGGAAGCCGGTCTT
GTCGATCAGGATGATCTGGACGAAGAACATCAGGGGCTCGCGCCAGCCGAACTGTTCGCCAGGCTCAAGG
CGAGCATGCCCGACGGCGAGGATCTCGTCGTGACCCATGGCGATGCCTGCTTGCCGAATATCATGGTGGA
AAATGGCCGCTTTTCTGGATTCATCGACTGTGGCCGGCTGGGTGTGGCGGACCGCTATCAGGACATAGCG
TTGGCTACCCGTGATATTGCTGAAGAACTTGGCGGCGAATGGGCTGACCGCTTCCTCGTGCTTTACGGTA
TCGCCGCTCCCGATTCGCAGCGCATCGCCTTCTATCGCCTTCTTGACGAGTTCTTCTGAGCGGGACTCTG
GGGTTCGAAATGACCGACCAAGCGACGCCCAACCTGCCATCACGAGATTTCGATTCCACCGCCGCCTTCT
ATGAAAGGTTGGGCTTCGGAATCGTTTTCCGGGACGCCGGCTGGATGATCCTCCAGCGCGGGGATCTCAT
GCTGGAGTTCTTCGCCCACCCTAGGGGGAGGCTAACTGAAACACGGAAGGAGACAATACCGGAAGGAACC
CGCGCTATGACGGCAATAAAAAGACAGAATAAAACGCACGGTGTTGGGTCGTTTGTTCATAAACGCGGGG
TTCGGTCCCAGGGCTGGCACTCTGTCGATACCCCACCGAGACCCCATTGGGGCCAATACGCCCGCGTTTC
TTCCTTTTCCCCACCCCACCCCCCAAGTTCGGGTGAAGGCCCAGGGCTCGCAGCCAACGTCGGGGCGGCA
GGCCCTGCCATAGCCTCAGGTTACTCATATATACTTTAGATTGATTTAAAACTTCATTTTTAATTTAAAA
GGATCTAGGTGAAGATCCTTTTTGATAATCTCATGACCAAAATCCCTTAACGTGAGTTTTCGTTCCACTG
AGCGTCAGACCCCGTAGAAAAGATCAAAGGATCTTCTTGAGATCCTTTTTTTCTGCGCGTAATCTGCTGC
TTGCAAACAAAAAAACCACCGCTACCAGCGGTGGTTTGTTTGCCGGATCAAGAGCTACCAACTCTTTTTC
CGAAGGTAACTGGCTTCAGCAGAGCGCAGATACCAAATACTGTTCTTCTAGTGTAGCCGTAGTTAGGCCA
CCACTTCAAGAACTCTGTAGCACCGCCTACATACCTCGCTCTGCTAATCCTGTTACCAGTGGCTGCTGCC
AGTGGCGATAAGTCGTGTCTTACCGGGTTGGACTCAAGACGATAGTTACCGGATAAGGCGCAGCGGTCGG
GCTGAACGGGGGGTTCGTGCACACAGCCCAGCTTGGAGCGAACGACCTACACCGAACTGAGATACCTACA
GCGTGAGCTATGAGAAAGCGCCACGCTTCCCGAAGGGAGAAAGGCGGACAGGTATCCGGTAAGCGGCAGG
GTCGGAACAGGAGAGCGCACGAGGGAGCTTCCAGGGGGAAACGCCTGGTATCTTTATAGTCCTGTCGGGT
TTCGCCACCTCTGACTTGAGCGTCGATTTTTGTGATGCTCGTCAGGGGGGCGGAGCCTATGGAAAAACGC
CAGCAACGCGGCCTTTTTACGGTTCCTGGCCTTTTGCTGGCCTTTTGCTCACATGTTCTTTCCTGCGTTA
TCCCCTGATTCTGTGGATAACCGTATTACCGCC
Features (pLannotate 1.2.2; 20 found; start..end, strand, type, name):
     67..370     +  enhancer       CMV enhancer: human cytomegalovirus immediate early enhancer
    371..574     +  promoter       CMV promoter: human cytomegalovirus (CMV) immediate early promoter
    620..638     +  promoter       T3 promoter: promoter for bacteriophage T3 RNA polymerase
    651..674     +  misc_feature   MCS (fragment): pBluescript multiple cloning site
    682..706     +  CDS            3xFLAG (fragment): three tandem FLAG® epitope tags
    721..3048    +  CDS            PTPN22 (sequence partly withheld): PTN22_HUMAN - Also known as PTPN8. Experimental evidence at protein level: Swiss-Prot protein existence level 1. Acts as negative regulator of T-cell receptor (TCR) signaling by direct dephosphorylation of the Src family kinases LCK and FYN, ITAMs of the TCRz/CD3 complex, as well as ZAP70, VAV, VCP and other key signaling molecules (PubMed:16461343, PubMed:18056643). Associates with and probably dephosphorylates CBL. Dephosphorylates LCK at its activating 'Tyr-394' residue (PubMed:21719704). Dephosphorylates ZAP70 at its activating 'Tyr-493' residue (PubMed:16461343). Dephosphorylates the immu
   3090..3112    +  misc_feature   MCS (fragment): pBluescript multiple cloning site
   3152..3170    -  promoter       T7 promoter: promoter for bacteriophage T7 RNA polymerase
   3180..3219    +  CDS            lacZα (fragment): LacZα fragment of β-galactosidase; lacZ fragment
   3229..3284    +  intron         small t intron (fragment): SV40 (simian virus 40) small t antigen intron
   3284..3421    +  CDS            large T antigen (fragment): large T antigen from SV40 (simian virus 40)
   3444..3565    +  polyA_signal   SV40 poly(A) signal: SV40 polyadenylation signal
   3599..4027    -  rep_origin     f1 ori (sequence partly withheld): f1 bacteriophage origin of replication; arrow indicates direction of (+) strand synthesis
   4054..4156    +  promoter       AmpR promoter: bla
   4160..4517    +  promoter       SV40 promoter: SV40 enhancer and early promoter
   4552..5346    +  CDS            NeoR/KanR: aminoglycoside phosphotransferase from Tn5; aph(3')-II (or nptII); confers resistance to neomycin, kanamycin, and G418 (Geneticin®)
   5367..5519    +  CDS            ble (fragment): BLE_KLEPN - Experimental evidence at protein level: Swiss-Prot protein existence level 1. Binding protein with a strong affinity to the bleomycin family of antibiotics. Binds to CL990; an antimitotic-antibiotic compound. From Klebsiella pneumoniae.
   5578..5625    +  polyA_signal   HSV TK poly(A) signal: herpes simplex virus thymidine kinase polyadenylation signal (Cole and Stacy, 1985)
   5716..5732    -  polyA_signal   bGH poly(A) signal (fragment): bovine growth hormone polyadenylation signal
   5954..6542    +  rep_origin     ori: high-copy-number ColE1/pMB1/pBR322/pUC origin of replication
