[The description below was written by a language model from this plasmid's Addgene catalogue record and pLannotate feature annotations shown in this document.]
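Description:
FLAG-deltaP1P2P3P4-PTPN22 is a mammalian expression plasmid built on the pCMV-Tag2 backbone, about 6.65 kb according to the full sequencing record. It carries a human PTPN22 coding sequence from which the four proline-rich motifs (P1 to P4) have been deleted. PTPN22, also known as LYP, is a protein tyrosine phosphatase that acts as a negative regulator of T-cell receptor signalling by dephosphorylating Src-family kinases such as LCK and FYN, ZAP70 and other signalling proteins. Transcription is driven by the human cytomegalovirus immediate early enhancer and promoter. The open reading frame is preceded by a backbone-encoded N-terminal FLAG epitope; the annotation software reports this as a short fragment match to 3xFLAG, consistent with a single FLAG tag. The transcript is terminated by an SV40 polyadenylation signal. T3 and T7 phage promoters flank the remnants of the multiple cloning site around the insert. The restriction sites used for cloning are not recorded.

The plasmid replicates in E. coli from a high-copy ColE1/pUC-type origin and also contains an f1 origin for single-stranded DNA production. A single NeoR/KanR (Tn5 aminoglycoside phosphotransferase) gene sits downstream of tandem bacterial (bla) and SV40 early promoters and is followed by an HSV TK polyadenylation signal. This arrangement gives kanamycin resistance in bacteria and allows G418 selection in mammalian cells. The short lacZα, SV40 T antigen, ble and bGH matches are backbone fragments rather than functional elements. The record gives the purpose only as mammalian expression of the tagged mutant. The FLAG tag allows detection or immunoprecipitation of a PTPN22 protein lacking its proline-rich motifs, a design suited to testing what these motifs contribute to its function.
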