Addgene plasmid #195396: FLAG-deltaP1P2P3P4-PTPN22
Purpose: Mammalian expression of a human PTPN22 mutant (lacking the P1, P2, P3 and P4 domains) with FLAG tag
Depositing lab: Patrick Concannon. Depositing organization: University of Florida.
Backbone
  Vector backbone: pCMV-Tag2
  Vector type: Mammalian Expression
Growth in bacteria
  Bacterial resistance: Kanamycin, 50 μg/mL
  Growth temperature: 37°C
  Growth strain: DH5alpha
  Copy number: Unknown
Gene/Insert
  Gene/Insert name: PTPN22
  Species: H. sapiens (human)
  Mutation: PTPN22 mutant lacking the P1, P2, P3 and P4 proline-rich domains
  Entrez Gene: PTPN22 (a.k.a. LYP, LYP1, LYP2, PEP, PTPN22.5, PTPN22.6, PTPN8)
  Tag / fusion protein: FLAG (N terminal on backbone)
  Cloning method: Restriction Enzyme; 5′ cloning site unknown (unknown if destroyed); 3′ cloning site unknown (unknown if destroyed)
Terms and licenses: Academic/Nonprofit Terms; Industry Terms: Not Available to Industry
How to cite: FLAG-deltaP1P2P3P4-PTPN22 was a gift from Patrick Concannon (Addgene plasmid # 195396 ; http://n2t.net/addgene:195396 ; RRID:Addgene_195396)
